>Addgene plasmid #178980 | pTU398 | addgene full sequence | sequence record 354262 | Addgene NGS Result
ATTGGAAGTGGATAACGGATCCGCGATCGCGGCGCGCCACCTGGTGGCCGGCCGGTACCACGCGTGCGCG
CTGATCCGGCTGCTAACAAAGCCCGAAAGGAAGCTGAGTTGGCTGCTGCCACCGCTGAGCAATAACTAGC
ATAACCCCTTGGGGCCTCTAAACGGGTCTTGAGGGGTTTTTTGCTGAAACCTCAGGCATTTGAGAAGCAC
ACGGTCACACTGCTTCCGGTAGTCAATAAACCGGTAAACCAGCAATAGACATAAGCGGCTATTTAACGAC
CCTGCCCTGAACCGACGACCGGGTCATCGTGGCCGGATCTTGCGGCCCCTCGGCTTGAACGAATTGTTAG
ACATTATTTGCCGACTACCTTGGTGATCTCGCCTTTCACGTAATGGACAAATTCTTCCAACTGATCTGCG
CGCGAGGCCAAGCGATCTTCTTCTTGTCCAAGATAAGCCTGTCTAGCTTCAAGTATGACGGGCTGATACT
GGGCCGGCAGGCGCTCCATTGCCCAGTCGGCAGCGACATCCTTCGGCGCGATTTTGCCGGTTACTGCGCT
GTACCAAATGCGGGACAACGTAAGCACTACATTTCGCTCATCGCCAGCCCAGTCGGGCGGCGAGTTCCAT
AGCGTTAAGGTTTCATTTAGCGCCTCAAATAGATCCTGTTCAGGAACCGGATCAAAGAGTTCCTCCGCCG
CTGGACCTACCAAGGCAACGCTATGTTCTCTTGCTTTTGTCAGCAAGATAGCCAGATCAATGTCGATCGT
GGCTGGCTCGAAGATACCTGCAAGAATGTCATTGCGCTGCCATTCTCCAAATTGCAGTTCGCGCTTAGCT
GGATAACGCCACGGAATGATGTCGTCGTGCACAACAATGGTGACTTCTACAGCGCGGAGAATCTCGCTCT
CTCCAGGGGAAGCCGAAGTTTCCAAAAGGTCGTTGATCAAAGCTCGCCGCGTTGTTTCATCAAGCCTTAC
GGTCACCGTAACCAGCAAATCAATATCACTGTGCGGCTTCAGGCCGCCATCCACTGCGGAGCCGTACAAA
TGTACGGCCAGCAACGTCGGTTCGAGATGGCGCTCGATGACGCCAACTACCTCTGATAGTTGAGTCGATA
CTTCGGCGATCACCGCTTCCCTCATACTCTTCCTTTTTCATTATTATTGAAGCATTTATCAGGGTTATTG
TCTCATGAGCGGATACATATTTGAATGTATTTAGAAAAATAAACAAATAGCTAGCTCACTCGGTCGCTAC
GCTCCGGGCGTGAGACTGCGGCGGGCGCTGCGGACACATACAAAGTTACCCACAGATTCCGTGGATAAGC
AGGGGACTAACATGTGAGGCAAAACAGCAGGGCCGCGCCGGTGGCGTTTTTCCATAGGCTCCGCCCTCCT
GCCAGAGTTCACATAAACAGACGCTTTTCCGGTGCATCTGTGGGAGCCGTGAGGCTCAACCATGAATCTG
ACAGTACGGGCGAAACCCGACAGGACTTAAAGATCCCCACCGTTTCCGGCGGGTCGCTCCCTCTTGCGCT
CTCCTGTTCCGACCCTGCCGTTTACCGGATACCTGTTCCGCCTTTCTCCCTTACGGGAAGTGTGGCGCTT
TCTCATAGCTCACACACTGGTATCTCGGCTCGGTGTAGGTCGTTCGCTCCAAGCTGGGCTGTAAGCAAGA
ACTCCCCGTTCAGCCCGACTGCTGCGCCTTATCCGGTAACTGTTCACTTGAGTCCAACCCGGAAAAGCAC
GGTAAAACGCCACTGGCAGCAGCCATTGGTAACTGGGAGTTCGCAGAGGATTTGTTTAGCTAAACACGCG
GTTGCTCTTGAAGTGTGCGCCAAAGTCCGGCTACACTGGAAGGACAGATTTGGTTGCTGTGCTCTGCGAA
AGCCAGTTACCACGGTTAAGCAGTTCCCCAACTGACTTAACCTTCGATCAAACCACCTCCCCAGGTGGTT
TTTTCGTTTACAGGGCAAAAGATTACGCGCAGAAAAAAAGGATCTCAAGAAGATCCTTTGATCTTTTCTA
CTGAACCGCTCTTATTTCAGTGCAATTTATCTCTTCAAATGTAGCACCTGAAGTCAGCCCCATACGATAT
AAGTTGTAATTCTCATGTTAGTCATGCCCCGCGCCCACCGGAAGGAGCTGACTGGGTTGAAGGCTCTCAA
GGGCATCGGTCGAGATCCCGGTGCCTAATGAGTGAGCTAACTTACATTAATTGCGTTGCGCTCACTGCCC
GCTTTCCAGTCGGGAAACCTGTCGTGCCAGCTGCATTAATGAATCGGCCAACGCGCGGGGAGAGGCGGTT
TGCGTATTGGGCGCCAGGGTGGTTTTTCTTTTCACCAGTGAGACGGGCAACAGCTGATTGCCCTTCACCG
CCTGGCCCTGAGAGAGTTGCAGCAAGCGGTCCACGCTGGTTTGCCCCAGCAGGCGAAAATCCTGTTTGAT
GGTGGTTAACGGCGGGATATAACATGAGCTGTCTTCGGTATCGTCGTATCCCACTACCGAGATGTCCGCA
CCAACGCGCAGCCCGGACTCGGTAATGGCGCGCATTGCGCCCAGCGCCATCTGATCGTTGGCAACCAGCA
TCGCAGTGGGAACGATGCCCTCATTCAGCATTTGCATGGTTTGTTGAAAACCGGACATGGCACTCCAGTC
GCCTTCCCGTTCCGCTATCGGCTGAATTTGATTGCGAGTGAGATATTTATGCCAGCCAGCCAGACGCAGA
CGCGCCGAGACAGAACTTAATGGGCCCGCTAACAGCGCGATTTGCTGGTGACCCAATGCGACCAGATGCT
CCACGCCCAGTCGCGTACCGTCTTCATGGGAGAAAATAATACTGTTGATGGGTGTCTGGTCAGAGACATC
AAGAAATAACGCCGGAACATTAGTGCAGGCAGCTTCCACAGCAATGGCATCCTGGTCATCCAGCGGATAG
TTAATGATCAGCCCACTGACGCGTTGCGCGAGAAGATTGTGCACCGCCGCTTTACAGGCTTCGACGCCGC
TTCGTTCTACCATCGACACCACCACGCTGGCACCCAGTTGATCGGCGCGAGATTTAATCGCCGCGACAAT
TTGCGACGGCGCGTGCAGGGCCAGACTGGAGGTGGCAACGCCAATCAGCAACGACTGTTTGCCCGCCAGT
TGTTGTGCCACGCGGTTGGGAATGTAATTCAGCTCCGCCATCGCCGCTTCCACTTTTTCCCGCGTTTTCG
CAGAAACGTGGCTGGCCTGGTTCACCACGCGGGAAACGGTCTGATAAGAGACACCGGCATACTCTGCGAC
ATCGTATAACGTTACTGGTTTCACATTCACCACCCTGAATTGACTCTCTTCCGGGCGCTATCATGCCATA
CCGCGAAAGGTTTTGCGCCATTCGATGGTGTCCGGGATCTCGACGCTCTCCCTTATGCGACTCCTGCATT
AGGAAATTAATACGACTCACTATAGGGAGAGAATTGTGAGCGGATAACAATTCCCCTGTAGATTAATTAA
GCGGCCGCCCTGCAGGACTCGAGTTCTAGAAATAATTTTGTTTAACTTTAAGAAGGAGATATACATATGA
AATCTTCTTCCGCGTGGTCTCACCCTCAGTTTGAAAAAGGCGGCGGTTCTGGCGGCGGCTCCGGCGGTGG
TGCTTGGTCCCACCCGCAGTTTGAAAAAGGTTCTTCTATGGCTAGCATGTCGGACTCAGAAGTCAATCAA
GAAGCTAAGCCAGAGGTCAAGCCAGAAGTCAAGCCTGAGACTCACATCAATTTAAAGGTGTCCGATGGAT
CTTCAGAGATCTTCTTCAAGATCAAAAAGACCACTCCTTTAAGAAGGCTGATGGAAGCGTTCGCTAAAAG
ACAGGGTAAGGAAATGGACTCCTTAAGATTCTTGTACGACGGTATTAGAATTCAAGCTGATCAGACCCCT
GAAGATTTGGACATGGAGGATAACGATATTATTGAGGCTCACAGAGAACAGATTGGTGGGATCGAGGAAA
ACCTGTACTTCCAATCCAATGCAATGAAAAGCAACGACATGAACATTACCGTGGAACTGACCTTTTTTGA
ACCGTATCGTCTGGTTGAATGGTTTGATTGGGATGCACGTAAAAAAAGCCATAGCGCAATGCGTGGTCAG
GCATTTGCACAGTGGACCTGGAAAGGTAAAGGTCGTACCGCAGGTAAAAGCTTTATTACCGGTACACTGG
TTCGTAGCGCAGTTATTAAAGCAGTTGAAGAACTGCTGAGCCTGAATAATGGTAAATGGGAAGGTGTTCC
GTGTTGCAATGGTAGCTTTCAGACCGATGAAAGCAAAGGTAAAAAACCGAGCTTTCTGCGTAAACGTCAT
ACCCTGCAGTGGCAGGCAAATAACAAAAACATTTGCGATAAAGAAGAGGCCTGTCCGTTTTGTATTCTGC
TGGGTCGTTTTGATAATGCCGGTAAAGTGCATGAACGCAACAAAGATTATGATATCCACTTCAGCAACTT
CGACCTGGATCACAAACAAGAAAAAAATGATCTGCGCCTGGTTGATATTGCAAGCGGTCGTATTCTGAAT
CGTGTTGATTTTGATACCGGCAAAGCCAAAGATTACTTTCGTACCTGGGAAGCAGATTATGAAACCTATG
GCACCTATACCGGTCGCATTACCCTGCGTAATGAACATGCAAAAAAACTGCTGCTGGCAAGCCTGGGTTT
TGTTGATAAACTGTGTGGTGCACTGTGTCGTATTGAGGTTATCAAAAAAAGCGAAAGTCCGCTGCCGAGC
GATACCAAAGAACAGAGCTATACAAAAGATGATACCGTTGAAGTTCTGAGCGAAGATCATAATGATGAAC
TGCGCAAACAGGCCGAAGTTATTGTTGAAGCATTTAAGCAGAACGATAAACTGGAAAAAATTCGCATTCT
GGCAGATGCAATTCGTACCCTGCGCCTGCATGGTGAAGGTGTGATTGAAAAAGATGAGCTGCCGGATGGT
AAAGAAGAACGCGATAAAGGTCATCATCTGTGGGATATTAAAGTTCAGGGCACCGCACTGCGTACCAAAC
TGAAAGAACTGTGGCAGAGCAATAAAGATATTGGCTGGCGCAAATTTACCGAAATGCTGGGTAGCAATCT
GTACCTGATCTATAAGAAAGAAACCGGTGGTGTTAGCACCCGTTTTCGCATCCTGGGTGATACCGAGTAT
TATAGCAAAGCACATGATAGCGAAGGTAGCGACCTGTTTATTCCGGTTACACCGCCTGAAGGTATTGAAA
CCAAAGAATGGATTATTGTGGGTCGCCTGAAAGCAGCAACCCCGTTTTATTTCGGTGTTCAGCAGCCGAG
TGATAGCATTCCGGGTAAAGAGAAAAAATCAGAAGATAGCCTGGTCATCAATGAACACACCAGCTTTAAC
ATCCTGCTGGATAAAGAAAATCGTTATCGTATTCCGCGTAGTGCACTGCGTGGTGCCCTGCGTCGCGATC
TGCGTACCGCATTTGGTAGCGGTTGTAATGTTAGCTTAGGTGGTCAGATTCTGTGCAATTGTAAAGTGTG
TATTGAAATGCGTCGCATCACACTGAAAGATAGCGTTAGCGATTTTTCAGAACCTCCGGAAATTCGCTAT
CGCATTGCAAAAAATCCGGGTACAGCAACCGTGGAAGATGGTAGTCTGTTTGATATTGAAGTTGGTCCGG
AAGGCCTGACCTTTCCGTTTGTTCTGCGTTATCGTGGTCATAAATTTCCAGAACAGCTGAGCAGCGTTAT
TCGTTATTGGGAAGAAAATGATGGCAAAAATGGTATGGCATGGTTAGGTGGCCTGGATAGCACCGGTAAA
GGCCGTTTTGCCCTGAAAGACATTAAAATCTTTGAGTGGGATCTGAACCAGAAAATCAACGAATATATCA
AAGAACGCGGTATGCGTGGCAAAGAAAAAGAATTACTGGAAATGGGTGAAAGCAGTCTGCCTGATGGTCT
GATTCCGTATAAATTCTTTGAAGAACGTGAATGCCTGTTTCCGTACAAAGAAAACCTGAAACCGCAGTGG
TCAGAAGTTCAGTATACCATTGAAGTGGGTTCACCGCTGCTGACCGCAGATACCATTAGCGCACTGACCG
AACCGGGTAATCGTGATGCAATTGCCTACAAAAAACGCGTGTATAACGATGGCAATAATGCCATTGAACC
GGAACCGCGTTTTGCAGTTAAAAGTGAAACCCATCGTGGTATTTTTCGCACCGCAGTTGGTCGTCGTACC
GGTGATCTGGGCAAAGAAGATCACGAAGATTGTACCTGTGATATGTGCATTATCTTTGGCAATGAGCATG
AGAGCAGCAAAATTCGTTTTGAAGATCTGGAACTGATCAACGGCAACGAATTTGAAAAGCTGGAAAAACA
TATTGACCACGTGGCCATTGATCGTTTTACAGGTGGCGCACTGGACAAAGCAAAATTTGATACCTATCCG
CTGGCAGGTAGCCCGAAAAAACCGCTGAAACTGAAGGGTCGCTTTTGGATTAAAAAGGGTTTTAGCGGTG
ATCACAAGCTGCTGATTACCACAGCACTGAGCGATATTCGTGATGGCCTGTATCCTCTGGGTAGTAAAGG
TGGTGTTGGTTATGGTTGGGTTGCAGGTATTAGCATTGATGATAATGTGCCGGATGACTTTAAAGAGATG
ATCAACAAGACAGAAATGCCGCTGCCGGAAGAAGTGGAAGAAAGCAATAATGGTCCGATCAATAACGATT
ATGTTCATCCGGGTCATCAGAGCCCGAAACAGGATCATAAAAACAAGAACATCTATTATCCGCATTATTT
TCTGGACAGCGGCAGCAAAGTGTATCGCGAAAAAGATATTATCACCCACGAAGAATTCACCGAGGAACTG
CTGTCAGGCAAAATTAACTGTAAACTTGAAACCCTGACACCGCTGATTATTCCGGATACCAGTGATGAAA
ATGGTCTGAAACTTCAGGGTAATAAACCGGGTCATAAGAACTACAAATTCTTCAACATTAATGGCGAACT
GATGATTCCGGGTTCAGAACTGCGTGGCATGCTGCGCACCCATTTTGAAGCACTGACCAAAAGCTGTTTT
GCCATTTTTGGTGAAGATAGCACCCTGAGCTGGCGTATGAATGCAGATGAGAAAGATTACAAAATCGATA
GCAACAGCATCCGCAAAATGGAAAGCCAGCGTAATCCGAAATATCGCATTCCGGACGAACTGCAGAAAGA
GCTGCGTAATAGCGGTAATGGTCTGTTTAATCGTCTGTATACCAGCGAACGTCGTTTTTGGAGTGATGTG
AGTAACAAATTTGAGAACAGCATCGATTACAAACGCGAAATTCTGCGTTGTGCAGGTCGTCCGAAAAACT
ATAAAGGCGGTATTATTCGTCAGCGTAAAGATAGTCTGATGGCCGAAGAACTGAAAGTTCATCGTCTGCC
TCTGTATGATAACTTTGATATTCCTGATAGCGCCTACAAAGCCAACGATCATTGTCGTAAAAGCGCAACC
TGTAGCACCAGCCGTGGTTGTCGTGAACGTTTTACCTGTGGCATTAAAGTGCGTGATAAAAATCGCGTTT
TTCTGAATGCAGCCAATAATAATCGCCAGTACCTGAACAACATCAAAAAGTCCAATCACGATCTGTATCT
GCAGTATCTGAAAGGCGAAAAAAAGATCCGCTTCAACAGCAAAGTTATTACAGGTAGCGAACGTAGCCCG
ATTGATGTTATTGCAGAACTGAATGAACGTGGTCGTCAGACCGGTTTTATCAAACTGAGCGGTCTGAATA
ACAGCAATAAAAGCCAGGGCAATACCGGCACCACATTTAATAGTGGTTGGGATCGCTTTGAACTGAATAT
ACTGCTGGATGATCTGGAAACCCGTCCGAGCAAAAGCGATTATCCGCGTCCGCGTCTGCTGTTTACCAAA
GATCAGTATGAATACAACATCACCAAACGTTGCGAACGCGTGTTTGAAATTGATAAAGGCAACAAAACAG
GCTATCCGGTGGATGATCAGATCAAAAAGAACTACGAAGATATCCTGGACAGCTATGATGGCATCAAAGA
TCAAGAAGTTGCCGAACGCTTTGATACATTTACCCGTGGTAGCAAGCTGAAAGTTGGCGATCTGGTTTAT
TTTCATATCGACGGCGATAACAAAATTGACAGCCTGATTCCGGTTCGTATTAGCCGTAAATGTGCAAGCA
AAACCTTAGGTGGCAAATTAGATAAAGCACTGCATCCGTGCACCGGTCTGTCAGATGGTCTGTGTCCGGG
TTGTCACCTGTTTGGCACCACCGATTATAAAGGTCGCGTTAAATTTGGCTTCGCCAAATATGAAAACGGT
CCTGAATGGCTGATTACGCGTGGTAATAATCCGGAACGTAGTCTGACCCTGGGTGTGCTGGAATCACCGC
GTCCGGCATTTTCAATTCCGGATGATGAAAGTGAAATTCCGGGTCGTAAATTCTATCTGCATCACAATGG
TTGGCGCATTATTCGCCAGAAACAACTGGAAATTCGTGAAACCGTTCAGCCGGAACGCAATGTTACCACC
GAAGTGATGGATAAAGGTAACGTGTTTAGCTTTGATGTGCGCTTTGAAAATCTGCGTGAATGGGAACTGG
GTCTGCTGCTGCAGAGTCTGGATCCTGGTAAAAACATTGCACATAAACTTGGTAAAGGCAAACCGTATGG
TTTTGGCAGCGTGAAAATCAAGATTGATAGCCTGCATACCTTCAAGATTAACAGCAACAACGACAAAATC
AAACGTGTTCCGCAGAGTGATATCCGCGAGTATATTAACAAAGGCTACCAGAAACTGATTGAATGGTCAG
GTAATAATAGCATCCAGAAAGGTAATGTGCTGCCGCAGTGGCATGTTATTCCGCATATTGACAAACTGTA
CAAACTGCTGTGGGTTCCGTTTCTGAACGATAGCAAACTGGAACCGGATGTTCGTTATCCGGTTCTGAAT
GAAGAATCCAAAGGTTATATTGAGGGCAGCGATTACACCTATAAAAAGCTGGGAGATAAAGATAACCTGC
CGTATAAAACCCGTGTTAAAGGTCTGACCACACCGTGGTCACCGTGGAATCCGTTTCAGGTGATTGCCGA
ACATGAAGAACAAGAAGTGAACGTTACCGGTAGCCGTCCGAGTGTTACCGATAAAATTGAACGTGATGGT
AAAATGGTGTAATAATAAC
Features (pLannotate 1.2.2; 16 found; start..end, strand, type, name):
     79..128     +  CDS            SET1 (fragment): solubility-enhancement tag derived from T7 phage gene 10B
    136..183     +  terminator     T7 terminator: transcription terminator for bacteriophage T7 RNA polymerase
    357..1145    -  CDS            aadA: S3AD_ECOLX - Experimental evidence at protein level: Swiss-Prot protein existence level 1. Mediates bacterial resistance to the antibiotics streptomycin and spectinomycin. From Escherichia coli.
   1146..1237    -  promoter       AmpR promoter: bla
   1285..2023    -  rep_origin     CloDF13 ori: Plasmids containing the CloDF13 (CDF) origin of replication can be propagated in E. coli cells that contain additional plasmids with compatible origins.
   2119..2183    -  CDS            TcR (fragment): tetracycline efflux protein; tet; confers resistance to tetracycline
   2198..2219    -  protein_bind   CAP binding site: CAP binding activates transcription in the presence of cAMP. E. coli catabolite activator protein
   2232..3314    -  CDS            lacI: lac repressor; lacI; The lac repressor binds to the lac operator to inhibit transcription in E. coli. This inhibition can be relieved by adding lactose or isopropyl-β-D-thiogalactopyranoside (IPTG).
   3315..3392    -  promoter       lacI promoter: lacI
   3400..3435    -  CDS            TcR (fragment): tetracycline efflux protein; tet; confers resistance to tetracycline
   3438..3456    +  promoter       T7 promoter: promoter for bacteriophage T7 RNA polymerase
   3464..3480    +  protein_bind   lac operator: The lac repressor binds to the lac operator to inhibit transcription in E. coli. This inhibition can be relieved by adding lactose or isopropyl-β-D-thiogalactopyranoside (IPTG). lac repressor encoded by lacI
   3537..3559    +  RBS            RBS: efficient ribosome binding site from bacteriophage T7 gene 10 (Olins and Rangwala, 1989)
   3650..3671    +  CDS            Twin-Strep-tag (fragment): two Strep-Tag®II moieties connected by a linker for enhanced binding to Strep-Tactin®, an engineered form of streptavidin (Schmidt et al., 2013)
   3687..3979    +  CDS            SUMO (fragment): cleavable ubiquitin-like protein tag; S. cerevisiae SMT3 (truncated)
   3987..4003    +  CDS            TEV site (fragment): tobacco etch virus (TEV) protease recognition and cleavage site
