[The description below was written by a language model from this plasmid's Addgene catalogue record and pLannotate feature annotations shown in this document.]
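Description:
pTU398 is a bacterial expression plasmid built on the p13S-S backbone for producing the gRAMP CRISPR-Cas effector of Candidatus Scalindua brodae in E. coli. The roughly 9.2 kb plasmid replicates from the CloDF13 (CDF) origin, which is recorded as low copy and is compatible with other common origin classes. It can therefore be co-maintained with additional plasmids in the same cell. Selection is by spectinomycin through the aadA aminoglycoside adenylyltransferase gene, which the annotation places downstream of a bla-type (AmpR) promoter. A lacI gene with its own promoter is also carried on the backbone.

The payload is a codon-optimised gRAMP open reading frame of about 5.2 kb, inserted by Gibson assembly. The feature table does not annotate the gRAMP coding region itself, but it presumably occupies the large unannotated span between the tag region and the T7 terminator. Expression is driven by a T7 promoter followed by a lac operator and the phage T7 gene 10 ribosome binding site. Transcription thus depends on a host supplying T7 RNA polymerase, is held off by the lac repressor until induction with IPTG, and ends at the T7 terminator. The backbone provides an N-terminal fusion of a Twin-Strep tag and a yeast SMT3-derived SUMO domain, and a partial match to a TEV protease site is annotated just before the insert. The Strep moiety allows affinity capture on Strep-Tactin resin, while SUMO can aid solubility and offers a cleavable handle for tag removal. Short hits to a tetracycline resistance gene and a SET1 tag are fragments and probably backbone remnants. The design suits overexpression and purification of gRAMP for biochemical study, consistent with the associated work characterising it as an RNA endonuclease that associates with a caspase-like peptidase.
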