Addgene plasmid #178980: pTU398
Purpose: 13S-S Candidatus “Scalindua brodae” Twin- Strep SUMO tagged RAMP (codon-optimization)
Depositing lab: Stan Brouns. Depositing organization: Delft University of Technology. Publication: The gRAMP CRISPR-Cas effector is an RNA endonuclease complexed with a caspase-like peptidase. van Beljouw SPB, Haagsma AC, Rodriguez-Molina A, van den Berg DF, Vink JNA, Brouns SJJ. Science. 2021 Sep 17;373(6561):1349-1353. doi: 10.1126/science.abk2718. Epub 2021 Aug 26. PubMed 34446442.
Backbone
  Vector backbone: p13S-S
  Backbone size w/o insert (bp): 4021
  Total vector size (bp): 9190
  Vector type: Bacterial Expression
Growth in bacteria
  Bacterial resistance: Spectinomycin, 50 μg/mL
  Growth temperature: 37°C
  Growth strain: DH5alpha
  Copy number: Low Copy
Gene/Insert
  Gene/Insert name: gRAMP
  Species: Candidatus Scalindua brodae
  Insert size (bp): 5169
  Promoter: T7
  Tag / fusion protein: Strep-Tag II SUMO (N terminal on backbone)
  Cloning method: Gibson Cloning
  Sequencing primers: 5′ TGTGAGCGGATAACAATTCC; 3′ CCGTGTGCTTCTCAAATGCC
Terms and licenses: Academic/Nonprofit Terms; Industry Terms: Not Available to Industry
How to cite: pTU398 was a gift from Stan Brouns (Addgene plasmid # 178980 ; http://n2t.net/addgene:178980 ; RRID:Addgene_178980)
