>Addgene plasmid #178980 | pTU398 | depositor partial sequence | sequence record 347452 | gRAMP
ATGAAAAGCAACGACATGAACATTACCGTGGAACTGACCTTTTTTGAACCGTATCGTCTGGTTGAATGGT
TTGATTGGGATGCACGTAAAAAAAGCCATAGCGCAATGCGTGGTCAGGCATTTGCACAGTGGACCTGGAA
AGGTAAAGGTCGTACCGCAGGTAAAAGCTTTATTACCGGTACACTGGTTCGTAGCGCAGTTATTAAAGCA
GTTGAAGAACTGCTGAGCCTGAATAATGGTAAATGGGAAGGTGTTCCGTGTTGCAATGGTAGCTTTCAGA
CCGATGAAAGCAAAGGTAAAAAACCGAGCTTTCTGCGTAAACGTCATACCCTGCAGTGGCAGGCAAATAA
CAAAAACATTTGCGATAAAGAAGAGGCCTGTCCGTTTTGTATTCTGCTGGGTCGTTTTGATAATGCCGGT
AAAGTGCATGAACGCAACAAAGATTATGATATCCACTTCAGCAACTTCGACCTGGATCACAAACAAGAAA
AAAATGATCTGCGCCTGGTTGATATTGCAAGCGGTCGTATTCTGAATCGTGTTGATTTTGATACCGGCAA
AGCCAAAGATTACTTTCGTACCTGGGAAGCAGATTATGAAACCTATGGCACCTATACCGGTCGCATTACC
CTGCGTAATGAACATGCAAAAAAACTGCTGCTGGCAAGCCTGGGTTTTGTTGATAAACTGTGTGGTGCAC
TGTGTCGTATTGAGGTTATCAAAAAAAGCGAAAGTCCGCTGCCGAGCGATACCAAAGAACAGAGCTATAC
AAAAGATGATACCGTTGAAGTTCTGAGCGAAGATCATAATGATGAACTGCGCAAACAGGCCGAAGTTATT
GTTGAAGCATTTAAGCAGAACGATAAACTGGAAAAAATTCGCATTCTGGCAGATGCAATTCGTACCCTGC
GCCTGCATGGTGAAGGTGTGATTGAAAAAGATGAGCTGCCGGATGGTAAAGAAGAACGCGATAAAGGTCA
TCATCTGTGGGATATTAAAGTTCAGGGCACCGCACTGCGTACCAAACTGAAAGAACTGTGGCAGAGCAAT
AAAGATATTGGCTGGCGCAAATTTACCGAAATGCTGGGTAGCAATCTGTACCTGATCTATAAGAAAGAAA
CCGGTGGTGTTAGCACCCGTTTTCGCATCCTGGGTGATACCGAGTATTATAGCAAAGCACATGATAGCGA
AGGTAGCGACCTGTTTATTCCGGTTACACCGCCTGAAGGTATTGAAACCAAAGAATGGATTATTGTGGGT
CGCCTGAAAGCAGCAACCCCGTTTTATTTCGGTGTTCAGCAGCCGAGTGATAGCATTCCGGGTAAAGAGA
AAAAATCAGAAGATAGCCTGGTCATCAATGAACACACCAGCTTTAACATCCTGCTGGATAAAGAAAATCG
TTATCGTATTCCGCGTAGTGCACTGCGTGGTGCCCTGCGTCGCGATCTGCGTACCGCATTTGGTAGCGGT
TGTAATGTTAGCTTAGGTGGTCAGATTCTGTGCAATTGTAAAGTGTGTATTGAAATGCGTCGCATCACAC
TGAAAGATAGCGTTAGCGATTTTTCAGAACCTCCGGAAATTCGCTATCGCATTGCAAAAAATCCGGGTAC
AGCAACCGTGGAAGATGGTAGTCTGTTTGATATTGAAGTTGGTCCGGAAGGCCTGACCTTTCCGTTTGTT
CTGCGTTATCGTGGTCATAAATTTCCAGAACAGCTGAGCAGCGTTATTCGTTATTGGGAAGAAAATGATG
GCAAAAATGGTATGGCATGGTTAGGTGGCCTGGATAGCACCGGTAAAGGCCGTTTTGCCCTGAAAGACAT
TAAAATCTTTGAGTGGGATCTGAACCAGAAAATCAACGAATATATCAAAGAACGCGGTATGCGTGGCAAA
GAAAAAGAATTACTGGAAATGGGTGAAAGCAGTCTGCCTGATGGTCTGATTCCGTATAAATTCTTTGAAG
AACGTGAATGCCTGTTTCCGTACAAAGAAAACCTGAAACCGCAGTGGTCAGAAGTTCAGTATACCATTGA
AGTGGGTTCACCGCTGCTGACCGCAGATACCATTAGCGCACTGACCGAACCGGGTAATCGTGATGCAATT
GCCTACAAAAAACGCGTGTATAACGATGGCAATAATGCCATTGAACCGGAACCGCGTTTTGCAGTTAAAA
GTGAAACCCATCGTGGTATTTTTCGCACCGCAGTTGGTCGTCGTACCGGTGATCTGGGCAAAGAAGATCA
CGAAGATTGTACCTGTGATATGTGCATTATCTTTGGCAATGAGCATGAGAGCAGCAAAATTCGTTTTGAA
GATCTGGAACTGATCAACGGCAACGAATTTGAAAAGCTGGAAAAACATATTGACCACGTGGCCATTGATC
GTTTTACAGGTGGCGCACTGGACAAAGCAAAATTTGATACCTATCCGCTGGCAGGTAGCCCGAAAAAACC
GCTGAAACTGAAGGGTCGCTTTTGGATTAAAAAGGGTTTTAGCGGTGATCACAAGCTGCTGATTACCACA
GCACTGAGCGATATTCGTGATGGCCTGTATCCTCTGGGTAGTAAAGGTGGTGTTGGTTATGGTTGGGTTG
CAGGTATTAGCATTGATGATAATGTGCCGGATGACTTTAAAGAGATGATCAACAAGACAGAAATGCCGCT
GCCGGAAGAAGTGGAAGAAAGCAATAATGGTCCGATCAATAACGATTATGTTCATCCGGGTCATCAGAGC
CCGAAACAGGATCATAAAAACAAGAACATCTATTATCCGCATTATTTTCTGGACAGCGGCAGCAAAGTGT
ATCGCGAAAAAGATATTATCACCCACGAAGAATTCACCGAGGAACTGCTGTCAGGCAAAATTAACTGTAA
ACTTGAAACCCTGACACCGCTGATTATTCCGGATACCAGTGATGAAAATGGTCTGAAACTTCAGGGTAAT
AAACCGGGTCATAAGAACTACAAATTCTTCAACATTAATGGCGAACTGATGATTCCGGGTTCAGAACTGC
GTGGCATGCTGCGCACCCATTTTGAAGCACTGACCAAAAGCTGTTTTGCCATTTTTGGTGAAGATAGCAC
CCTGAGCTGGCGTATGAATGCAGATGAGAAAGATTACAAAATCGATAGCAACAGCATCCGCAAAATGGAA
AGCCAGCGTAATCCGAAATATCGCATTCCGGACGAACTGCAGAAAGAGCTGCGTAATAGCGGTAATGGTC
TGTTTAATCGTCTGTATACCAGCGAACGTCGTTTTTGGAGTGATGTGAGTAACAAATTTGAGAACAGCAT
CGATTACAAACGCGAAATTCTGCGTTGTGCAGGTCGTCCGAAAAACTATAAAGGCGGTATTATTCGTCAG
CGTAAAGATAGTCTGATGGCCGAAGAACTGAAAGTTCATCGTCTGCCTCTGTATGATAACTTTGATATTC
CTGATAGCGCCTACAAAGCCAACGATCATTGTCGTAAAAGCGCAACCTGTAGCACCAGCCGTGGTTGTCG
TGAACGTTTTACCTGTGGCATTAAAGTGCGTGATAAAAATCGCGTTTTTCTGAATGCAGCCAATAATAAT
CGCCAGTACCTGAACAACATCAAAAAGTCCAATCACGATCTGTATCTGCAGTATCTGAAAGGCGAAAAAA
AGATCCGCTTCAACAGCAAAGTTATTACAGGTAGCGAACGTAGCCCGATTGATGTTATTGCAGAACTGAA
TGAACGTGGTCGTCAGACCGGTTTTATCAAACTGAGCGGTCTGAATAACAGCAATAAAAGCCAGGGCAAT
ACCGGCACCACATTTAATAGTGGTTGGGATCGCTTTGAACTGAATATACTGCTGGATGATCTGGAAACCC
GTCCGAGCAAAAGCGATTATCCGCGTCCGCGTCTGCTGTTTACCAAAGATCAGTATGAATACAACATCAC
CAAACGTTGCGAACGCGTGTTTGAAATTGATAAAGGCAACAAAACAGGCTATCCGGTGGATGATCAGATC
AAAAAGAACTACGAAGATATCCTGGACAGCTATGATGGCATCAAAGATCAAGAAGTTGCCGAACGCTTTG
ATACATTTACCCGTGGTAGCAAGCTGAAAGTTGGCGATCTGGTTTATTTTCATATCGACGGCGATAACAA
AATTGACAGCCTGATTCCGGTTCGTATTAGCCGTAAATGTGCAAGCAAAACCTTAGGTGGCAAATTAGAT
AAAGCACTGCATCCGTGCACCGGTCTGTCAGATGGTCTGTGTCCGGGTTGTCACCTGTTTGGCACCACCG
ATTATAAAGGTCGCGTTAAATTTGGCTTCGCCAAATATGAAAACGGTCCTGAATGGCTGATTACGCGTGG
TAATAATCCGGAACGTAGTCTGACCCTGGGTGTGCTGGAATCACCGCGTCCGGCATTTTCAATTCCGGAT
GATGAAAGTGAAATTCCGGGTCGTAAATTCTATCTGCATCACAATGGTTGGCGCATTATTCGCCAGAAAC
AACTGGAAATTCGTGAAACCGTTCAGCCGGAACGCAATGTTACCACCGAAGTGATGGATAAAGGTAACGT
GTTTAGCTTTGATGTGCGCTTTGAAAATCTGCGTGAATGGGAACTGGGTCTGCTGCTGCAGAGTCTGGAT
CCTGGTAAAAACATTGCACATAAACTTGGTAAAGGCAAACCGTATGGTTTTGGCAGCGTGAAAATCAAGA
TTGATAGCCTGCATACCTTCAAGATTAACAGCAACAACGACAAAATCAAACGTGTTCCGCAGAGTGATAT
CCGCGAGTATATTAACAAAGGCTACCAGAAACTGATTGAATGGTCAGGTAATAATAGCATCCAGAAAGGT
AATGTGCTGCCGCAGTGGCATGTTATTCCGCATATTGACAAACTGTACAAACTGCTGTGGGTTCCGTTTC
TGAACGATAGCAAACTGGAACCGGATGTTCGTTATCCGGTTCTGAATGAAGAATCCAAAGGTTATATTGA
GGGCAGCGATTACACCTATAAAAAGCTGGGAGATAAAGATAACCTGCCGTATAAAACCCGTGTTAAAGGT
CTGACCACACCGTGGTCACCGTGGAATCCGTTTCAGGTGATTGCCGAACATGAAGAACAAGAAGTGAACG
TTACCGGTAGCCGTCCGAGTGTTACCGATAAAATTGAACGTGATGGTAAAATGGTGTAA
